Addgene plasmid #197279: pFsynW SYT1deltaC2AB reporter
Purpose: Encodes for viral expression of Synaptotagmin 1 (SYT1) (1 - 140 a.a.) to synchronize its transport from the ER (RUSH system); visualized with HaloTag. Reporter only (no hook).
Depositing lab: Edwin Chapman. Depositing organization: University of Wisconsin, Madison. Publication: Synaptic vesicle proteins are selectively delivered to axons in mammalian neurons. Watson ET, Pauers MM, Seibert MJ, Vevea JD, Chapman ER. Elife. 2023 Feb 2;12:e82568. doi: 10.7554/eLife.82568. PubMed 36729040.
Backbone
  Vector backbone: FUGW (#14883)
  Vector type: Lentiviral
Growth in bacteria
  Bacterial resistance: Ampicillin, 100 μg/mL
  Growth temperature: 37°C
  Growth strain: NEB Stable
  Copy number: High Copy
Gene/Insert
  Gene/Insert name: SYT1 (1 - 420 a.a.) and HaloTag
  Species: R. norvegicus (rat)
  Entrez Gene: Syt1 (a.k.a. P65)
  Promoter: hSyn (human synapsin I promoter)
  Tag / fusion protein: FLAG (C terminal on insert)
  Cloning method: Ligation Independent Cloning
Terms and licenses: Academic/Nonprofit Terms; Industry Terms: Not Available to Industry
Depositor comments: Please visit https://www.biorxiv.org/content/10.1101/2022.02.08.479521v1 for bioRxiv preprint.
How to cite: pFsynW SYT1deltaC2AB reporter was a gift from Edwin Chapman (Addgene plasmid # 197279 ; http://n2t.net/addgene:197279 ; RRID:Addgene_197279)
