[The description below was written by a language model from this plasmid's Addgene catalogue record and pLannotate feature annotations shown in this document.]
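Description:
pFsynW SYT1deltaC2AB reporter is an HIV-1-based lentiviral transfer plasmid built on the FUGW backbone, designed for neuron-specific expression of a truncated rat synaptotagmin 1 cargo for RUSH (retention using selective hooks) trafficking assays. It is maintained in E. coli through a high-copy ColE1/pUC origin with ampicillin resistance. The backbone also carries an f1 origin and an SV40/EM7-driven bleomycin/Zeocin resistance cassette outside the viral region. A CMV enhancer/promoter fused to a truncated 5' LTR drives genomic RNA production in packaging cells. The viral elements that follow are the Ψ packaging signal, a partial gag, the RRE for Rev-dependent export, and the cPPT/CTS. A WPRE, a truncated 3' LTR and a bGH polyadenylation signal lie downstream of the payload.

The payload is driven by the human synapsin I promoter. The annotated reading frame begins with a bovine prolactin fragment, presumably acting as a signal peptide, followed by HaloTag and then a Syt1 fragment of about 150 codons. That length fits the stated purpose of residues 1–140, lacking the C2A and C2B domains. The catalogue's insert field instead lists residues 1–420, which conflicts with both the plasmid name and the feature table. A C-terminal FLAG tag is recorded but not annotated. The unannotated gap between the prolactin fragment and HaloTag may hold the hook-binding element a RUSH reporter needs, though the record does not say so. This plasmid encodes the reporter only, so an ER-resident hook must be supplied separately. The construct is used to synchronize release of the SYT1 fragment from the ER and to follow its transport in neurons with chloroalkane HaloTag ligands.
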