Features (pLannotate 1.2.2; 32 found; start..end, strand, type, name):
    201..789     -  rep_origin     ori: high-copy-number ColE1/pMB1/pBR322/pUC origin of replication
    960..1820    -  CDS            AmpR: β-lactamase; bla; confers resistance to ampicillin, carbenicillin, and related antibiotics
   1821..1925    -  promoter       AmpR promoter: bla
   1984..2036    -  misc_feature   bom (fragment): basis of mobility region from pBR322
   2191..2570    +  enhancer       CMV enhancer: human cytomegalovirus immediate early enhancer
   2571..2770    +  promoter       CMV promoter: human cytomegalovirus (CMV) immediate early promoter
   2788..2968    +  LTR            5' LTR (truncated): truncated 5' long terminal repeat (LTR) from HIV-1
   3015..3140    +  misc_feature   HIV-1 Ψ: packaging signal of human immunodeficiency virus type 1
   3124..3487    +  CDS            HIV-1 gag (fragment): gag protein from human immunodeficiency virus 1; gag
   3633..3866    +  misc_feature   RRE: The Rev response element (RRE) of HIV-1 allows for Rev-dependent mRNA export from the nucleus to the cytoplasm.
   4243..4343    +  CDS            Rev (fragment): human immunodeficiency virus 1 (HIV-1) Rev protein; rev; enhances nuclear export of unspliced and incompletely spliced viral mRNAs
   4393..4510    +  misc_feature   cPPT/CTS: central polypurine tract and central termination sequence of HIV-1
   4555..5001    +  promoter       hSyn promoter: human synapsin I promoter; confers neuron-specific expression (Kügler et al., 2003)
   5024..5113    +  CDS            PRL (fragment): PRL_BOVIN - Experimental evidence at protein level: Swiss-Prot protein existence level 1. Prolactin acts primarily on the mammary gland by promoting lactation. From Bos taurus (Bovine).
   5294..6178    +  CDS            HaloTag®: modified bacterial dehalogenase that forms covalent bonds with chloroalkane derivatives
   6218..6667    +  CDS            Syt1 (fragment): SYT1_RAT - Experimental evidence at protein level: Swiss-Prot protein existence level 1. (Microbial infection) Receptor for C.botulinum neurotoxin type G (BoNT/G, botG); unlike the case with BoNT/B, interaction is not improved in the presence of gangliosides (PubMed:15123599, PubMed:20219474). BoNT/G toxin binds to the vesicular domain of Syt1 (residues 32-53) (PubMed:15123599, PubMed:20219474). From Rattus norvegicus (Rat).
   6674..6697    +  misc_feature   MCS (fragment): pBluescript multiple cloning site
   6697..7285    +  misc_feature   WPRE: woodchuck hepatitis virus posttranscriptional regulatory element
   7222..7803    +  CDS            nef (fragment): NEF_HV1H2 - Experimental evidence at protein level: Swiss-Prot protein existence level 1. Extracellular Nef protein targets CD4(+) T-lymphocytes for apoptosis by interacting with CXCR4 surface receptors. From Human immunodeficiency virus type 1 group M subtype B (isolate HXB2) (HIV-1).
   7810..7990    +  LTR            5' LTR (truncated): truncated 5' long terminal repeat (LTR) from HIV-1
   8022..8246    +  polyA_signal   bGH poly(A) signal: bovine growth hormone polyadenylation signal
   8250..8271    +  promoter       SV40 promoter (fragment): SV40 enhancer and early promoter
   8292..8720    +  rep_origin     f1 ori (sequence partly withheld): f1 bacteriophage origin of replication; arrow indicates direction of (+) strand synthesis
   8734..9063    +  promoter       SV40 promoter: SV40 enhancer and early promoter
   9111..9158    +  promoter       EM7 promoter: synthetic bacterial promoter&nbsp
   9177..9551    +  CDS            BleoR: antibiotic-binding protein; Sh ble from Streptoalloteichus hindustanus; confers resistance to bleomycin, phleomycin, and Zeocin™
   9561..9686    +  CDS            ble (fragment): BLE_KLEPN - Experimental evidence at protein level: Swiss-Prot protein existence level 1. Binding protein with a strong affinity to the bleomycin family of antibiotics. Binds to CL990; an antimitotic-antibiotic compound. From Klebsiella pneumoniae.
   9681..9802    +  polyA_signal   SV40 poly(A) signal: SV40 polyadenylation signal
   9875..9891    -  protein_bind   lac operator: The lac repressor binds to the lac operator to inhibit transcription in E. coli. This inhibition can be relieved by adding lactose or isopropyl-β-D-thiogalactopyranoside (IPTG). lac repressor encoded by lacI
   9899..9929    -  promoter       lac promoter: promoter for the E. coli lac operon
   9944..9965    -  protein_bind   CAP binding site: CAP binding activates transcription in the presence of cAMP. E. coli catabolite activator protein
   9978..18      -  CDS            lacI (fragment) (across the origin): lac repressor; lacI; The lac repressor binds to the lac operator to inhibit transcription in E. coli. This inhibition can be relieved by adding lactose or isopropyl-β-D-thiogalactopyranoside (IPTG).
>Addgene plasmid #197279 | pFsynW SYT1deltaC2AB reporter | addgene full sequence | sequence record 389097 | Addgene NGS Result
GGTTTGCGTATTGGGCGCTCTTCCGCTTCCTCGCTCACTGACTCGCTGCGCTCGGTCGTTCGGCTGCGGC
GAGCGGTATCAGCTCACTCAAAGGCGGTAATACGGTTATCCACAGAATCAGGGGATAACGCAGGAAAGAA
CATGTGAGCAAAAGGCCAGCAAAAGGCCAGGAACCGTAAAAAGGCCGCGTTGCTGGCGTTTTTCCATAGG
CTCCGCCCCCCTGACGAGCATCACAAAAATCGACGCTCAAGTCAGAGGTGGCGAAACCCGACAGGACTAT
AAAGATACCAGGCGTTTCCCCCTGGAAGCTCCCTCGTGCGCTCTCCTGTTCCGACCCTGCCGCTTACCGG
ATACCTGTCCGCCTTTCTCCCTTCGGGAAGCGTGGCGCTTTCTCATAGCTCACGCTGTAGGTATCTCAGT
TCGGTGTAGGTCGTTCGCTCCAAGCTGGGCTGTGTGCACGAACCCCCCGTTCAGCCCGACCGCTGCGCCT
TATCCGGTAACTATCGTCTTGAGTCCAACCCGGTAAGACACGACTTATCGCCACTGGCAGCAGCCACTGG
TAACAGGATTAGCAGAGCGAGGTATGTAGGCGGTGCTACAGAGTTCTTGAAGTGGTGGCCTAACTACGGC
TACACTAGAAGAACAGTATTTGGTATCTGCGCTCTGCTGAAGCCAGTTACCTTCGGAAAAAGAGTTGGTA
GCTCTTGATCCGGCAAACAAACCACCGCTGGTAGCGGTGGTTTTTTTGTTTGCAAGCAGCAGATTACGCG
CAGAAAAAAAGGATCTCAAGAAGATCCTTTGATCTTTTCTACGGGGTCTGACGCTCAGTGGAACGAAAAC
TCACGTTAAGGGATTTTGGTCATGAGATTATCAAAAAGGATCTTCACCTAGATCCTTTTAAATTAAAAAT
GAAGTTTTAAATCAATCTAAAGTATATATGAGTAAACTTGGTCTGACAGTTACCAATGCTTAATCAGTGA
GGCACCTATCTCAGCGATCTGTCTATTTCGTTCATCCATAGTTGCCTGACTCCCCGTCGTGTAGATAACT
ACGATACGGGAGGGCTTACCATCTGGCCCCAGTGCTGCAATGATACCGCGAGACCCACGCTCACCGGCTC
CAGATTTATCAGCAATAAACCAGCCAGCCGGAAGGGCCGAGCGCAGAAGTGGTCCTGCAACTTTATCCGC
CTCCATCCAGTCTATTAATTGTTGCCGGGAAGCTAGAGTAAGTAGTTCGCCAGTTAATAGTTTGCGCAAC
GTTGTTGCCATTGCTACAGGCATCGTGGTGTCACGCTCGTCGTTTGGTATGGCTTCATTCAGCTCCGGTT
CCCAACGATCAAGGCGAGTTACATGATCCCCCATGTTGTGCAAAAAAGCGGTTAGCTCCTTCGGTCCTCC
GATCGTTGTCAGAAGTAAGTTGGCCGCAGTGTTATCACTCATGGTTATGGCAGCACTGCATAATTCTCTT
ACTGTCATGCCATCCGTAAGATGCTTTTCTGTGACTGGTGAGTACTCAACCAAGTCATTCTGAGAATAGT
GTATGCGGCGACCGAGTTGCTCTTGCCCGGCGTCAATACGGGATAATACCGCGCCACATAGCAGAACTTT
AAAAGTGCTCATCATTGGAAAACGTTCTTCGGGGCGAAAACTCTCAAGGATCTTACCGCTGTTGAGATCC
AGTTCGATGTAACCCACTCGTGCACCCAACTGATCTTCAGCATCTTTTACTTTCACCAGCGTTTCTGGGT
GAGCAAAAACAGGAAGGCAAAATGCCGCAAAAAAGGGAATAAGGGCGACACGGAAATGTTGAATACTCAT
ACTCTTCCTTTTTCAATATTATTGAAGCATTTATCAGGGTTATTGTCTCATGAGCGGATACATATTTGAA
TGTATTTAGAAAAATAAACAAATAGGGGTTCCGCGCACATTTCCCCGAAAAGTGCCACCTGACGTCGACG
GATCGGGAGATCTCCCGATCCCCTATGGTGCACTCTCAGTACAATCTGCTCTGATGCCGCATAGTTAAGC
CAGTATCTGCTCCCTGCTTGTGTGTTGGAGGTCGCTGAGTAGTGCGCGAGCAAAATTTAAGCTACAACAA
GGCAAGGCTTGACCGACAATTGCATGAAGAATCTGCTTAGGGTTAGGCGTTTTGCGCTGCTTCGCGATGT
ACGGGCCAGATATACGCGTTGACATTGATTATTGACTAGTTATTAATAGTAATCAATTACGGGGTCATTA
GTTCATAGCCCATATATGGAGTTCCGCGTTACATAACTTACGGTAAATGGCCCGCCTGGCTGACCGCCCA
ACGACCCCCGCCCATTGACGTCAATAATGACGTATGTTCCCATAGTAACGCCAATAGGGACTTTCCATTG
ACGTCAATGGGTGGAGTATTTACGGTAAACTGCCCACTTGGCAGTACATCAAGTGTATCATATGCCAAGT
ACGCCCCCTATTGACGTCAATGACGGTAAATGGCCCGCCTGGCATTATGCCCAGTACATGACCTTATGGG
ACTTTCCTACTTGGCAGTACATCTACGTATTAGTCATCGCTATTACCATGGTGATGCGGTTTTGGCAGTA
CATCAATGGGCGTGGATAGCGGTTTGACTCACGGGGATTTCCAAGTCTCCACCCCATTGACGTCAATGGG
AGTTTGTTTTGGCACCAAAATCAACGGGACTTTCCAAAATGTCGTAACAACTCCGCCCCATTGACGCAAA
TGGGCGGTAGGCGTGTACGGTGGGAGGTCTATATAAGCAGCGCGTTTTGCCTGTACTGGGTCTCTCTGGT
TAGACCAGATCTGAGCCTGGGAGCTCTCTGGCTAACTAGGGAACCCACTGCTTAAGCCTCAATAAAGCTT
GCCTTGAGTGCTTCAAGTAGTGTGTGCCCGTCTGTTGTGTGACTCTGGTAACTAGAGATCCCTCAGACCC
TTTTAGTCAGTGTGGAAAATCTCTAGCAGTGGCGCCCGAACAGGGACTTGAAAGCGAAAGGGAAACCAGA
GGAGCTCTCTCGACGCAGGACTCGGCTTGCTGAAGCGCGCACGGCAAGAGGCGAGGGGCGGCGACTGGTG
AGTACGCCAAAAATTTTGACTAGCGGAGGCTAGAAGGAGAGAGATGGGTGCGAGAGCGTCAGTATTAAGC
GGGGGAGAATTAGATCGCGATGGGAAAAAATTCGGTTAAGGCCAGGGGGAAAGAAAAAATATAAATTAAA
ACATATAGTATGGGCAAGCAGGGAGCTAGAACGATTCGCAGTTAATCCTGGCCTGTTAGAAACATCAGAA
GGCTGTAGACAAATACTGGGACAGCTACAACCATCCCTTCAGACAGGATCAGAAGAACTTAGATCATTAT
ATAATACAGTAGCAACCCTCTATTGTGTGCATCAAAGGATAGAGATAAAAGACACCAAGGAAGCTTTAGA
CAAGATAGAGGAAGAGCAAAACAAAAGTAAGACCACCGCACAGCAAGCGGCCGCTGATCTTCAGACCTGG
AGGAGGAGATATGAGGGACAATTGGAGAAGTGAATTATATAAATATAAAGTAGTAAAAATTGAACCATTA
GGAGTAGCACCCACCAAGGCAAAGAGAAGAGTGGTGCAGAGAGAAAAAAGAGCAGTGGGAATAGGAGCTT
TGTTCCTTGGGTTCTTGGGAGCAGCAGGAAGCACTATGGGCGCAGCGTCAATGACGCTGACGGTACAGGC
CAGACAATTATTGTCTGGTATAGTGCAGCAGCAGAACAATTTGCTGAGGGCTATTGAGGCGCAACAGCAT
CTGTTGCAACTCACAGTCTGGGGCATCAAGCAGCTCCAGGCAAGAATCCTGGCTGTGGAAAGATACCTAA
AGGATCAACAGCTCCTGGGGATTTGGGGTTGCTCTGGAAAACTCATTTGCACCACTGCTGTGCCTTGGAA
TGCTAGTTGGAGTAATAAATCTCTGGAACAGATTTGGAATCACACGACCTGGATGGAGTGGGACAGAGAA
ATTAACAATTACACAAGCTTAATACACTCCTTAATTGAAGAATCGCAAAACCAGCAAGAAAAGAATGAAC
AAGAATTATTGGAATTAGATAAATGGGCAAGTTTGTGGAATTGGTTTAACATAACAAATTGGCTGTGGTA
TATAAAATTATTCATAATGATAGTAGGAGGCTTGGTAGGTTTAAGAATAGTTTTTGCTGTACTTTCTATA
GTGAATAGAGTTAGGCAGGGATATTCACCATTATCGTTTCAGACCCACCTCCCAACCCCGAGGGGACCCG
ACAGGCCCGAAGGAATAGAAGAAGAAGGTGGAGAGAGAGACAGAGACAGATCCATTCGATTAGTGAACGG
ATCGGCACTGCGTGCGCCAATTCTGCAGACAAATGGCAGTATTCATCCACAATTTTAAAAGAAAAGGGGG
GATTGGGGGGTACAGTGCAGGGGAAAGAATAGTAGACATAATAGCAACAGACATACAAACTAAAGAATTA
CAAAAACAAATTACAAAAATTCAAAATTTTCGGGTTTATTACAGGGACAGCAGAGATCCAGTTTGGTTAA
TTAAAGTGCAAGTGGTTTTAGGACCAGGATGAGGCGGGGTGGGGGTGCCTACCTGACGACCGACCCCGAC
CCACTGGACAAGCACCCAACCCCCATTCCCCAAATTGCGCATCCCCTATCAGAGAGGGGGAGGGGAAACA
GGATGCGGCGAGGCGCGTGCGCACTGCCAGCTTCAGCACCGCGGACAGTGCCTTCGCCCCCGCCTGGCGG
CGCGCGCCACCGCCGCCTCAGCACTGAAGGCGCGCTGACGTCACTCGCCGGTCCCCCGTAAACTCCCCTT
CCCGGCCACCTTGGTCGCGTCCGCGCCGCCGCCGGCCCAGCCGGACCGCACCACGCGAGGCGCGAGATAG
GGGGGCACGGGCGCGACCATCTGCGCTGCGGCGCCGGCGACTCAGCGCTGCCTCAGTCTGCGGTGGGCAG
CGGAGGAGTCGTGTCGTGCCTGAGAGCGCAGGTACGGCTAGGCCACTGCCACCATGGACAGTAAGGGTAG
CTCCCAGAAAGGCAGCAGGCTGCTTTTGCTTCTCGTTGTATCTAATCTTTTGCTCTGCCAGGGCGTAGTT
TCCGACATTGGAACCACGAGGGGTTCCATGGATGAGAAGACGACGGGTTGGCGGGGTGGCCATGTGGTAG
AGGGCTTGGCAGGTGAGCTTGAACAGCTCAGAGCTAGGTTGGAACACCATCCACAAGGTCAACGAGAGCC
GGGATCCGGAAGTTCGGGGTCCAGCGGTTCTTCAGGCAGTTCCGAAATCGGTACTGGCTTTCCATTCGAC
CCCCATTATGTGGAAGTCCTGGGCGAGCGCATGCACTACGTCGATGTTGGTCCGCGCGATGGCACCCCTG
TGCTGTTCCTGCACGGTAACCCGACCTCCTCCTACGTGTGGCGCAACATCATCCCGCATGTTGCACCGAC
CCATCGCTGCATTGCTCCAGACCTGATCGGTATGGGCAAATCCGACAAACCAGACCTGGGTTATTTCTTC
GACGACCACGTCCGCTTCATGGATGCCTTCATCGAAGCCCTGGGTCTGGAAGAGGTCGTCCTGGTCATTC
ACGACTGGGGCTCCGCTCTGGGTTTCCACTGGGCCAAGCGCAATCCAGAGCGCGTCAAAGGTATTGCATT
TATGGAGTTCATCCGCCCTATCCCGACCTGGGACGAATGGCCAGAATTTGCCCGCGAGACCTTCCAGGCC
TTCCGCACCACCGACGTCGGCCGCAAGCTGATCATCGATCAGAACGTTTTTATCGAGGGTACGCTGCCGA
TGGGTGTCGTCCGCCCGCTGACTGAAGTCGAGATGGACCATTACCGCGAGCCGTTCCTGAATCCTGTTGA
CCGCGAGCCACTGTGGCGCTTCCCAAACGAGCTGCCAATCGCCGGTGAGCCAGCGAACATCGTCGCGCTG
GTCGAAGAATACATGGACTGGCTGCACCAGTCCCCTGTCCCGAAGCTGCTGTTCTGGGGCACCCCAGGCG
TTCTGATCCCACCGGCCGAAGCCGCTCGCCTGGCCAAAAGCCTGCCTAACTGCAAGGCTGTGGACATCGG
CCCGGGTCTGAATCTGCTGCAAGAAGACAACCCGGACCTGATCGGCAGCGAGATCGCGCGCTGGCTGTCT
ACTCTGGAGATTTCCGGCAGCGGCTCAAGCGGGTCCTCCGGAAGTTCTGGTTCATCTATGGTGAGTGCCA
GTCATCCTGAGGCCCTGGCCGCCCCTGTCACCACTGTTGCGACCCTTGTCCCACACAATGCCACTGAGCC
AGCCAGTCCTGGGGAAGGGAAGGAAGATGCCTTTTCCAAGCTGAAGCAGAAGTTTATGAATGAGCTGCAT
AAAATTCCATTGCCACCGTGGGCCTTAATAGCCATAGCCATAGTTGCGGTCCTTTTAGTCGTAACCTGCT
GCTTTTGTGTCTGTAAGAAATGTTTGTTCAAAAAGAAAAACAAGAAGAAGGGGAAGGAAAAGGGAGGAAA
GAACGCCATTAACATGAAAGACGTGAAAGACTTAGGGAAGACCATGAAGGATCAGGCCCTTAAGGATGAC
GATGCTGAAACCGGACTGACTGATGGAGAAGAAAAGGAAGAGCCCAAGGAAGAGGAGGGTTCTTCAGACT
ACAAAGACGATGACGACAAGTAAAATTCGATATCAAGCTTATCGATAATCAACCTCTGGATTACAAAATT
TGTGAAAGATTGACTGGTATTCTTAACTATGTTGCTCCTTTTACGCTATGTGGATACGCTGCTTTAATGC
CTTTGTATCATGCTATTGCTTCCCGTATGGCTTTCATTTTCTCCTCCTTGTATAAATCCTGGTTGCTGTC
TCTTTATGAGGAGTTGTGGCCCGTTGTCAGGCAACGTGGCGTGGTGTGCACTGTGTTTGCTGACGCAACC
CCCACTGGTTGGGGCATTGCCACCACCTGTCAGCTCCTTTCCGGGACTTTCGCTTTCCCCCTCCCTATTG
CCACGGCGGAACTCATCGCCGCCTGCCTTGCCCGCTGCTGGACAGGGGCTCGGCTGTTGGGCACTGACAA
TTCCGTGGTGTTGTCGGGGAAATCATCGTCCTTTCCTTGGCTGCTCGCCTGTGTTGCCACCTGGATTCTG
CGCGGGACGTCCTTCTGCTACGTCCCTTCGGCCCTCAATCCAGCGGACCTTCCTTCCCGCGGCCTGCTGC
CGGCTCTGCGGCCTCTTCCGCGTCTTCGCCTTCGCCCTCAGACGAGTCGGATCTCCCTTTGGGCCGCCTC
CCCGCATCGATACCGTCGACCTCGAGACCTAGAAAAACATGGAGCAATCACAAGTAGCAATACAGCAGCT
ACCAATGCTGATTGTGCCTGGCTAGAAGCACAAGAGGAGGAGGAGGTGGGTTTTCCAGTCACACCTCAGG
TACCTTTAAGACCAATGACTTACAAGGCAGCTGTAGATCTTAGCCACTTTTTAAAAGAAAAGGGGGGACT
GGAAGGGCTAATTCACTCCCAACGAAGACAAGATATCCTTGATCTGTGGATCTACCACACACAAGGCTAC
TTCCCTGATTGGCAGAACTACACACCAGGGCCAGGGATCAGATATCCACTGACCTTTGGATGGTGCTACA
AGCTAGTACCAGTTGAGCAAGAGAAGGTAGAAGAAGCCAATGAAGGAGAGAACACCCGCTTGTTACACCC
TGTGAGCCTGCATGGGATGGATGACCCGGAGAGAGAAGTATTAGAGTGGAGGTTTGACAGCCGCCTAGCA
TTTCATCACATGGCCCGAGAGCTGCATCCGGACTGTACTGGGTCTCTCTGGTTAGACCAGATCTGAGCCT
GGGAGCTCTCTGGCTAACTAGGGAACCCACTGCTTAAGCCTCAATAAAGCTTGCCTTGAGTGCTTCAAGT
AGTGTGTGCCCGTCTGTTGTGTGACTCTGGTAACTAGAGATCCCTCAGACCCTTTTAGTCAGTGTGGAAA
ATCTCTAGCAGGGCCCGTTTAAACCCGCTGATCAGCCTCGACTGTGCCTTCTAGTTGCCAGCCATCTGTT
GTTTGCCCCTCCCCCGTGCCTTCCTTGACCCTGGAAGGTGCCACTCCCACTGTCCTTTCCTAATAAAATG
AGGAAATTGCATCGCATTGTCTGAGTAGGTGTCATTCTATTCTGGGGGGTGGGGTGGGGCAGGACAGCAA
GGGGGAGGATTGGGAAGACAATAGCAGGCATGCTGGGGATGCGGTGGGCTCTATGGCTTCTGAGGCGGAA
AGAACCAGCTGGGGCTCTAGGGGGTATCCCC
[124 nt withheld, positions 8292-8415]
C
[91 nt withheld, positions 8417-8507]
A
[49 nt withheld, positions 8509-8557]
CCTTTGACGTTGGAGTCCACGTTCTTT
[37 nt withheld, positions 8585-8621]
ACCCTATCTCGGTCTATTCTTTTGATTTATAAGGGATTTTGCCGATTTCGGCCTATTGGTTAAAAAATGA
GCTGATTTAACAAAAATTTAACGCGAATTAATTCTGTGGAATGTGTGTCAGTTAGGGTGTGGAAAGTCCC
CAGGCTCCCCAGCAGGCAGAAGTATGCAAAGCATGCATCTCAATTAGTCAGCAACCAGGTGTGGAAAGTC
CCCAGGCTCCCCAGCAGGCAGAAGTATGCAAAGCATGCATCTCAATTAGTCAGCAACCATAGTCCCGCCC
CTAACTCCGCCCATCCCGCCCCTAACTCCGCCCAGTTCCGCCCATTCTCCGCCCCATGGCTGACTAATTT
TTTTTATTTATGCAGAGGCCGAGGCCGCCTCTGCCTCTGAGCTATTCCAGAAGTAGTGAGGAGGCTTTTT
TGGAGGCCTAGGCTTTTGCAAAAAGCTCCCGGGAGCTTGTATATCCATTTTCGGATCTGATCAGCACGTG
TTGACAATTAATCATCGGCATAGTATATCGGCATAGTATAATACGACAAGGTGAGGAACTAAACCATGGC
CAAGTTGACCAGTGCCGTTCCGGTGCTCACCGCGCGCGACGTCGCCGGAGCGGTCGAGTTCTGGACCGAC
CGGCTCGGGTTCTCCCGGGACTTCGTGGAGGACGACTTCGCCGGTGTGGTCCGGGACGACGTGACCCTGT
TCATCAGCGCGGTCCAGGACCAGGTGGTGCCGGACAACACCCTGGCCTGGGTGTGGGTGCGCGGCCTGGA
CGAGCTGTACGCCGAGTGGTCGGAGGTCGTGTCCACGAACTTCCGGGACGCCTCCGGGCCGGCCATGACC
GAGATCGGCGAGCAGCCGTGGGGGCGGGAGTTCGCCCTGCGCGACCCGGCCGGCAACTGCGTGCACTTCG
TGGCCGAGGAGCAGGACTGACACGTGCTACGAGATTTCGATTCCACCGCCGCCTTCTATGAAAGGTTGGG
CTTCGGAATCGTTTTCCGGGACGCCGGCTGGATGATCCTCCAGCGCGGGGATCTCATGCTGGAGTTCTTC
GCCCACCCCAACTTGTTTATTGCAGCTTATAATGGTTACAAATAAAGCAATAGCATCACAAATTTCACAA
ATAAAGCATTTTTTTCACTGCATTCTAGTTGTGGTTTGTCCAAACTCATCAATGTATCTTATCATGTCTG
TATACCGTCGACCTCTAGCTAGAGCTTGGCGTAATCATGGTCATAGCTGTTTCCTGTGTGAAATTGTTAT
CCGCTCACAATTCCACACAACATACGAGCCGGAAGCATAAAGTGTAAAGCCTGGGGTGCCTAATGAGTGA
GCTAACTCACATTAATTGCGTTGCGCTCACTGCCCGCTTTCCAGTCGGGAAACCTGTCGTGCCAGCTGCA
TTAATGAATCGGCCAACGCGCGGGGAGAGGC
